>Addgene plasmid #152336 | pGBW-m4133169 | depositor full sequence | sequence record 295348 | Full Sequence
CACCATGTCACTGGAGAACGTTGCTTTCAATGTAGTGAACAAGGGGCACTTTGACGGACAGCAAGGCGAA
GTGCCGGTCAGTATCATAAATAATACGGTGTACACCAAAGTCGATGGTGTTGACGTGGAGTTATTTGAAA
ACAAGACAACTTTGCCTGTCAATGTGGCCTTCGAGCTGTGGGCAAAACGCAACATTAAGCCAGTACCCGA
AGTGAAAATCCTCAACAATCTTGGCGTTGATATTGCCGCAAACACTGTTATCTGGGATTATAAGCGAGAT
GCGCCTGCCCATATATCCACCATTGGAGTGTGTTCTATGACAGACATCGCTAAAAAGCCCACCGAGACAA
TTTGCGCGCCACTCACGGTATTCTTTGACGGGAGGGTCGACGGTCAGGTGGATCTGTTTAGAAATGCCCG
TAACGGCGTACTTATTACTGAAGGAAGCGTGAAAGGCCTACAGCCCAGTGTTGGGCCGAAGCAAGCAAGC
CTAAATGGAGTCACACTGATCGGAGAGGCTGTGAAAACCCAGTTCAACTACTATAAGAAGGTCGACGGCG
TGGTTCAGCAGCTGCCTGAGACATACTTTACCCAATCGCGGAATCTGCAAGAATTTAAGCCCAGATCCCA
GATGGAGATTGACTTCTTGGAACTGGCCATGGATGAGTTCATCGAACGGTATAAGCTCGAGGGCTACGCC
TTCGAGCACATAGTTTATGGGGATTTTTCTCATTCACAGTTAGGCGGTCTGCACTTGCTCATCGGATTAG
CGAAACGCTTTAAAGAGAGCCCATTCGAACTTGAAGACTTTATCCCAATGGACTCAACTGTGAAGAATTA
CTTCATAACTGACGCTCAGACAGGGTCCAGCAAGTGCGTCTGTTCTGTTATTGATTTGCTACTTGATGAT
TTCGTGGAGATTATTAAATCACAGGACCTGTCCGTGGTTTCGAAGGTCGTGAAAGTAACCATCGACTATA
CGGAAATTAGTTTCATGCTTTGGTGTAAGGATGGCCATGTGGAGACATTTTATCCTAAGCTCCAGGAAAA
CCTTTACTTTCAGTCGATGAGTGACAAAATCATTCATCTAACCGATGACTCCTTTGATACAGACGTGTTG
AAGGCCGATGGTGCGATACTGGTAGATTTCTGGGCTGAATGGTGTGGCCCGTGCAAGATGATCGCACCCA
TTCTGGACGAGATCGCCGACGAGTATCAAGGAAAATTAACTGTCGCTAAGCTTAATATAGATCAGAACCC
AGGGACGGCACCTAAATACGGCATCAGGGGAATACCTACCCTCCTGCTCTTTAAGAATGGGGAAGTTGCC
GCGACAAAAGTGGGAGCCCTGTCTAAGGGCCAGCTAAAAGAGTTCTTGGACGCTAACCTGGCAGGTTCAG
GCTCGGGGCACATGCACCATCACCATCACCATAGCAGCGGGCTCGTGCCACGCGGCTAAGCTAGCTTGAC
TGACTGAGATACAGCGTACCTTCAGCTCACAGACATGATAAGATACATTGATGAGTTTGGACAAACCACA
ACTAGAATGCAGTGAAAAAAATGCTTTATTTGTGAAATTTGTGATGCTATTGCTTTATTTGTAACCATTA
TAAGCTGCAATAAACAAGTTAACAACAACAATTGCATTCATTTTATGTTTCAGGTTCAGGGGGAGGTGTG
GGAGGTTTTTTAAAGCAAGTAAAACCTCTACAAATGTGGTATTGGCCCATCTCTATCGGTATCGTAGCAT
AACCCCTTGGGGCCTCTAAACGGGTCTTGAGGGGTTTTTTGTGCCCCTCGGGCCGGATTGCTATCTACCG
GCATTGGCGCAGAAAAAAATGCCTGATGCGACGCTGCGCGTCTTATACTCCCACATATGCCAGATTCAGC
AACGGATACGGCTTCCCCAACTTGCCCACTTCCATACGTGTCCTCCTTACCAGAAATTTATCCTTAAGGT
CGTCAGCTATCCTGCAGGCGATCTCTCGATTTCGATCAAGACATTCCTTTAATGGTCTTTTCTGGACACC
ACTAGGGGTCAGAAGTAGTTCATCAAACTTTCTTCCCTCCCTAATCTCATTGGTTACCTTGGGCTATCGA
AACTTAATTAACCAGTCAAGTCAGCTACTTGGCGAGATCGACTTGTCTGGGTTTCGACTACGCTCAGAAT
TGCGTCAGTCAAGTTCGATCTGGTCCTTGCTATTGCACCCGTTCTCCGATTACGAGTTTCATTTAAATCA
TGTGAGCAAAAGGCCAGCAAAAGGCCAGGAACCGTAAAAAGGCCGCGTTGCTGGCGTTTTTCCATAGGCT
CCGCCCCCCTGACGAGCATCACAAAAATCGACGCTCAAGTCAGAGGTGGCGAAACCCGACAGGACTATAA
AGATACCAGGCGTTTCCCCCTGGAAGCTCCCTCGTGCGCTCTCCTGTTCCGACCCTGCCGCTTACCGGAT
ACCTGTCCGCCTTTCTCCCTTCGGGAAGCGTGGCGCTTTCTCATAGCTCACGCTGTAGGTATCTCAGTTC
GGTGTAGGTCGTTCGCTCCAAGCTGGGCTGTGTGCACGAACCCCCCGTTCAGCCCGACCGCTGCGCCTTA
TCCGGTAACTATCGTCTTGAGTCCAACCCGGTAAGACACGACTTATCGCCACTGGCAGCAGCCACTGGTA
ACAGGATTAGCAGAGCGAGGTATGTAGGCGGTGCTACAGAGTTCTTGAAGTGGTGGCCTAACTACGGCTA
CACTAGAAGAACAGTATTTGGTATCTGCGCTCTGCTGAAGCCAGTTACCTTCGGAAAAAGAGTTGGTAGC
TCTTGATCCGGCAAACAAACCACCGCTGGTAGCGGTGGTTTTTTTGTTTGCAAGCAGCAGATTACGCGCA
GAAAAAAAGGATCTCAAGAAGATCCTTTGATCTTTTCTACGGGGTCTGACGCTCAGTGGAACGAAAACTC
ACGTTAAGGGATTTTGGTCATGAGATTATCAAAAAGGATCTTCACCTAGATCCTTTTAAATTAAAAATGA
AGTTTTAAATCAATCTAAAGTATATATGAGTAAACTTGGTCTGACAGTTACCAATGCTTAATCAGTGAGG
CACCTATCTCAGCGATCTGTCTATTTCGTTCATCCATAGTTGCATTTAAATTTCCGAACTCTCCAAGGCC
CTCGTCGGAAAATCTTCAAACCTTTCGTCCGATCCATCTTGCAGGCTACCTCTCGAACGAACTATCGCAA
GTCTCTTGGCCGGCCTTGCGCCTTGGCTATTGCTTGGCAGCGCCTATCGCCAGGTATTACTCCAATCCCG
AATATCCGAGATCGGGATCACCCGAGAGAAGTTCAACCTACATCCTCAATCCCGATCTATCCGAGATCCG
AGGAATATCGAAATCGGGGCGCGCCTGGTGTACCGAGAACGATCCTCTCAGTGCGAGTCTCGACGATCCA
TATCGTTGCTTGGCAGTCAGCCAGTCGGAATCCAGCTTGGGACCCAGGAAGTCCAATCGTCAGATATTGT
ACTCAAGCCTGGTCACGGCAGCGTACCGATCTGTTTAAACCTAGATATTGATAGTCTGATCGGTCAACGT
ATAATCGAGTCCTAGCTTTTGCAAACATCTATCAAGAGACAGGATCAGCAGGAGGCTTTCGCATGAGTAT
TCAACATTTCCGTGTCGCCCTTATTCCCTTTTTTGCGGCATTTTGCCTTCCTGTTTTTGCTCACCCAGAA
ACGCTGGTGAAAGTAAAAGATGCTGAAGATCAGTTGGGTGCGCGAGTGGGTTACATCGAACTGGATCTCA
ACAGCGGTAAGATCCTTGAGAGTTTTCGCCCCGAAGAACGCTTTCCAATGATGAGCACTTTTAAAGTTCT
GCTATGTGGCGCGGTATTATCCCGTATTGACGCCGGGCAAGAGCAACTCGGTCGCCGCATACACTATTCT
CAGAATGACTTGGTTGAGTATTCACCAGTCACAGAAAAGCATCTTACGGATGGCATGACAGTAAGAGAAT
TATGCAGTGCTGCCATAACCATGAGTGATAACACTGCGGCCAACTTACTTCTGACAACGATTGGAGGACC
GAAGGAGCTAACCGCTTTTTTGCACAACATGGGGGATCATGTAACTCGCCTTGATCGTTGGGAACCGGAG
CTGAATGAAGCCATACCAAACGACGAGCGTGACACCACGATGCCTGTAGCAATGGCAACAACCTTGCGTA
AACTATTAACTGGCGAACTACTTACTCTAGCTTCCCGGCAACAGTTGATAGACTGGATGGAGGCGGATAA
AGTTGCAGGACCACTTCTGCGCTCGGCCCTTCCGGCTGGCTGGTTTATTGCTGATAAATCTGGAGCCGGT
GAGCGTGGGTCTCGCGGTATCATTGCAGCACTGGGGCCAGATGGTAAGCCCTCCCGTATCGTAGTTATCT
ACACGACGGGGAGTCAGGCAACTATGGATGAACGAAATAGACAGATCGCTGAGATAGGTGCCTCACTGAT
TAAGCATTGGTAACCGATTCTAGGTGCATTGGCGCAGAAAAAAATGCCTGATGCGACGCTGCGCGTCTTA
TACTCCCACATATGCCAGATTCAGCAACGGATACGGCTTCCCCAACTTGCCCACTTCCATACGTGTCCTC
CTTACCAGAAATTTATCCTTAAGATCCCGAATCGTTTAAACTCGACTCTGGCTCTATCGAATCTCCGTCG
TTTCGAGCTTACGCGAACAGCCGTGGCGCTCATTTGCTCGTCGGGCATCGAATCTCGTCAGCTATCGTCA
GCTTACCTTTTTGGCAGCGATCGCGGCTCCCGACATCTTGGACCATTAGCTCCACAGGTATCTTCTTCCC
TCTAGTGGTCATAACAGCAGCTTCAGCTACCTCTCAATTCAAAAAACCCCTCAAGACCCGTTTAGAGGCC
CCAAGGGGTTATGCTATCAATCGTTGCGTTACACACACAAAAAACCAACACACATCCATCTTCGATGGAT
AGCGATTTTATTATCTAACTGCTGATCGAGTGTAGCCAGATCTAGTAATCAATTACGGGGTCATTAGTTC
ATAGCCCATATATGGAGTTCCGCGTTACATAACTTACGGTAAATGGCCCGCCTGGCTGACCGCCCAACGA
CCCCCGCCCATTGACGTCAATAATGACGTATGTTCCCATAGTAACGCCAATAGGGACTTTCCATTGACGT
CAATGGGTGGAGTATTTACGGTAAACTGCCCACTTGGCAGTACATCAAGTGTATCATATGCCAAGTACGC
CCCCTATTGACGTCAATGACGGTAAATGGCCCGCCTGGCATTATGCCCAGTACATGACCTTATGGGACTT
TCCTACTTGGCAGTACATCTACGTATTAGTCATCGCTATTACCATGCTGATGCGGTTTTGGCAGTACATC
AATGGGCGTGGATAGCGGTTTGACTCACGGGGATTTCCAAGTCTCCACCCCATTGACGTCAATGGGAGTT
TGTTTTGGCACCAAAATCAACGGGACTTTCCAAAATGTCGTAACAACTCCGCCCCATTGACGCAAATGGG
CGGTAGGCGTGTACGGTGGGAGGTCTATATAAGCAGAGCTGGTTTAGTGAACCGTCAGATCAGATCTTTG
TCGATCCTACCATCCACTCGACACACCCGCCAGCGGCCGC
Features (pLannotate 1.2.2; 18 found; start..end, strand, type, name):
      8..1045    +  CDS            rep (fragment): R1AB_SARS2 - Experimental evidence at protein level: Swiss-Prot protein existence level 1. [2'-O-methyltransferase]: Methyltransferase that mediates mRNA cap 2'-O-ribose methylation to the 5'-cap structure of viral mRNAs. N7-methyl guanosine cap is a prerequisite for binding of nsp16. Therefore plays an essential role in viral mRNAs cap methylation which is essential to evade immune system. From Severe acute respiratory syndrome coronavirus 2 (2019-nCoV) (SARS-CoV-2).
   1067..1393    +  CDS            trxA: THIO_ECO57 - Experimental evidence at protein level: Swiss-Prot protein existence level 1. Participates in various redox reactions through the reversible oxidation of its active center dithiol to a disulfide and catalyzes dithiol-disulfide exchange reactions. From Escherichia coli O157:H7.
   1415..1432    +  CDS            6xHis: 6xHis affinity tag
   1509..1630    -  polyA_signal   SV40 poly(A) signal: SV40 polyadenylation signal
   1653..1722    -  CDS            large T antigen (fragment): large T antigen from SV40 (simian virus 40)
   1745..1791    +  terminator     T7 terminator: transcription terminator for bacteriophage T7 RNA polymerase
   1821..1957    +  terminator     rrnG terminator: transcription terminator from the E. coli ribosomal RNA rrnG operon (Albrechtsen et al., 1991)
   2002..2073    +  misc_feature   3' β-globin insulator: insulator downstream of the human β-globin locus (Farrell et al., 2002)
   2299..2887    -  rep_origin     ori: high-copy-number ColE1/pMB1/pBR322/pUC origin of replication
   3059..3123    -  CDS            bla(M) (fragment): β-lactamase lacking the signal sequence; bla(M); allows cytosolic expression of β-lactamase
   3633..4493    +  CDS            AmpR: β-lactamase; bla; confers resistance to ampicillin, carbenicillin, and related antibiotics
   4506..4642    +  terminator     rrnG terminator: transcription terminator from the E. coli ribosomal RNA rrnG operon (Albrechtsen et al., 1991)
   4794..4865    +  misc_feature   5' β-globin insulator: insulator upstream of the human β-globin locus (Farrell et al., 2002)
   4870..4916    -  terminator     T7 terminator: transcription terminator for bacteriophage T7 RNA polymerase
   4934..4982    -  polyA_signal   poly(A) signal: synthetic polyadenylation signal
   5063..5366    +  enhancer       CMV enhancer: human cytomegalovirus immediate early enhancer
   5439..5456    -  promoter       CMV promoter (fragment): human cytomegalovirus (CMV) immediate early promoter
   5519..5570    +  promoter       CMVd2 promoter: truncated human cytomegalovirus (CMV) immediate early promoter that yields moderately reduced expression relative to the full-length promoter
