[The description below was written by a language model from this plasmid's Addgene catalogue record and pLannotate feature annotations shown in this document.]
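Description:
pGBW-m4133169 is a mammalian expression plasmid built on the pTwist_CMV_6 backbone that carries the wild-type coding sequence for the SARS-CoV-2 endoRNAse, a mature cleavage product of the ORF1ab replicase polyprotein. It is maintained in E. coli as a high-copy plasmid through a ColE1/pUC-type origin and selected with ampicillin via the β-lactamase (AmpR) gene. The annotated full sequence is 5,640 nt, somewhat larger than the sum of the catalogue backbone and insert sizes.

The roughly 1 kb viral insert sits downstream of a CMV enhancer and promoter region; the annotation detects the enhancer, a short CMV promoter fragment and a truncated CMVd2 promoter form, consistent with the CMV promoter listed in the record. The software matches the insert only generically to the R1AB replicase polyprotein, and its accompanying text about 2'-O-methyltransferase activity describes that polyprotein entry rather than this particular segment, which the depositor identifies as the endoRNAse. The open reading frame continues at its C terminus into E. coli thioredoxin (trxA), followed by a 6xHis tag. The catalogue describes this fusion as TEV-cleavable, although a TEV site is not separately annotated; it presumably lies in the short linker between insert and thioredoxin. Thioredoxin is commonly used as a solubility-enhancing partner, and the His tag allows affinity purification. An SV40 polyadenylation signal lies downstream of the cassette, though it is annotated on the opposite strand. The cassette is flanked by β-globin insulator elements, T7 and rrnG transcription terminators and a synthetic poly(A) signal, which would be expected to isolate it from the bacterial backbone. The construct is intended for expressing the tagged viral endoribonuclease in mammalian cells.
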