Addgene plasmid #152336: pGBW-m4133169
Purpose: Mammalian expression plasmid for SARS-CoV-2 endoRNAse
Depositing lab: Ginkgo Bioworks & Benjie Chen. Depositing organization: Ginkgo Bioworks.
Backbone
  Vector backbone: pTwist_CMV_6
  Backbone size w/o insert (bp): 4180
  Vector type: Mammalian Expression
Growth in bacteria
  Bacterial resistance: Ampicillin, 100 μg/mL
  Growth temperature: 37°C
  Growth strain: DH5alpha
  Copy number: High Copy
Gene/Insert
  Gene/Insert name: SARS-CoV-2 endoRNAse
  Species: Severe acute respiratory syndrome coronavirus 2
  Insert size (bp): 1037
  Mutation: wt
  Entrez Gene: ORF1ab (a.k.a. GU280_gp01)
  Promoter: CMV
  Tag / fusion protein: Cleavable TEV;TRX (C terminal on backbone)
  Cloning method: Unknown
Resource information
  A portion of this plasmid was derived from a plasmid made by: GinkgoBioworks
Depositor comments: NCBI reference sequence: YP_009725310.1
How to cite: pGBW-m4133169 was a gift from Ginkgo Bioworks & Benjie Chen (Addgene plasmid # 152336 ; http://n2t.net/addgene:152336 ; RRID:Addgene_152336)
